>Addgene plasmid #230084 | pLentiCRISPR v2-sgL2HGDH-2 | addgene full sequence | sequence record 457164 | Addgene NGS Result
TGATGCGGTTTTGGCAGTACATCAATGGGCGTGGATAGCGGTTTGACTCACGGGGATTTCCAAGTCTCCA
CCCCATTGACGTCAATGGGAGTTTGTTTTGGCACCAAAATCAACGGGACTTTCCAAAATGTCGTAACAAC
TCCGCCCCATTGACGCAAATGGGCGGTAGGCGTGTACGGTGGGAGGTCTATATAAGCAGCGCGTTTTGCC
TGTACTGGGTCTCTCTGGTTAGACCAGATCTGAGCCTGGGAGCTCTCTGGCTAACTAGGGAACCCACTGC
TTAAGCCTCAATAAAGCTTGCCTTGAGTGCTTCAAGTAGTGTGTGCCCGTCTGTTGTGTGACTCTGGTAA
CTAGAGATCCCTCAGACCCTTTTAGTCAGTGTGGAAAATCTCTAGCAGTGGCGCCCGAACAGGGACTTGA
AAGCGAAAGGGAAACCAGAGGAGCTCTCTCGACGCAGGACTCGGCTTGCTGAAGCGCGCACGGCAAGAGG
CGAGGGGCGGCGACTGGTGAGTACGCCAAAAATTTTGACTAGCGGAGGCTAGAAGGAGAGAGATGGGTGC
GAGAGCGTCAGTATTAAGCGGGGGAGAATTAGATCGCGATGGGAAAAAATTCGGTTAAGGCCAGGGGGAA
AGAAAAAATATAAATTAAAACATATAGTATGGGCAAGCAGGGAGCTAGAACGATTCGCAGTTAATCCTGG
CCTGTTAGAAACATCAGAAGGCTGTAGACAAATACTGGGACAGCTACAACCATCCCTTCAGACAGGATCA
GAAGAACTTAGATCATTATATAATACAGTAGCAACCCTCTATTGTGTGCATCAAAGGATAGAGATAAAAG
ACACCAAGGAAGCTTTAGACAAGATAGAGGAAGAGCAAAACAAAAGTAAGACCACCGCACAGCAAGCGGC
CGCTGATCTTCAGACCTGGAGGAGGAGATATGAGGGACAATTGGAGAAGTGAATTATATAAATATAAAGT
AGTAAAAATTGAACCATTAGGAGTAGCACCCACCAAGGCAAAGAGAAGAGTGGTGCAGAGAGAAAAAAGA
GCAGTGGGAATAGGAGCTTTGTTCCTTGGGTTCTTGGGAGCAGCAGGAAGCACTATGGGCGCAGCGTCAA
TGACGCTGACGGTACAGGCCAGACAATTATTGTCTGGTATAGTGCAGCAGCAGAACAATTTGCTGAGGGC
TATTGAGGCGCAACAGCATCTGTTGCAACTCACAGTCTGGGGCATCAAGCAGCTCCAGGCAAGAATCCTG
GCTGTGGAAAGATACCTAAAGGATCAACAGCTCCTGGGGATTTGGGGTTGCTCTGGAAAACTCATTTGCA
CCACTGCTGTGCCTTGGAATGCTAGTTGGAGTAATAAATCTCTGGAACAGATTTGGAATCACACGACCTG
GATGGAGTGGGACAGAGAAATTAACAATTACACAAGCTTAATACACTCCTTAATTGAAGAATCGCAAAAC
CAGCAAGAAAAGAATGAACAAGAATTATTGGAATTAGATAAATGGGCAAGTTTGTGGAATTGGTTTAACA
TAACAAATTGGCTGTGGTATATAAAATTATTCATAATGATAGTAGGAGGCTTGGTAGGTTTAAGAATAGT
TTTTGCTGTACTTTCTATAGTGAATAGAGTTAGGCAGGGATATTCACCATTATCGTTTCAGACCCACCTC
CCAACCCCGAGGGGACCCGACAGGCCCGAAGGAATAGAAGAAGAAGGTGGAGAGAGAGACAGAGACAGAT
CCATTCGATTAGTGAACGGATCGGCACTGCGTGCGCCAATTCTGCAGACAAATGGCAGTATTCATCCACA
ATTTTAAAAGAAAAGGGGGGATTGGGGGGTACAGTGCAGGGGAAAGAATAGTAGACATAATAGCAACAGA
CATACAAACTAAAGAATTACAAAAACAAATTACAAAAATTCAAAATTTTCGGGTTTATTACAGGGACAGC
AGAGATCCAGTTTGGTTAATTAAGGTACCGAGGGCCTATTTCCCATGATTCCTTCATATTTGCATATACG
ATACAAGGCTGTTAGAGAGATAATTAGAATTAATTTGACTGTAAACACAAAGATATTAGTACAAAATACG
TGACGTAGAAAGTAATAATTTCTTGGGTAGTTTGCAGTTTTAAAATTATGTTTTAAAATGGACTATCATA
TGCTTACCGTAACTTGAAAGTATTTCGATTTCTTGGCTTTATATATCTTGTGGAAAGGACGAAACACCGC
ACCAGACTGGACATAACAGGTTTTAGAGCTAGAAATAGCAAGTTAAAATAAGGCTAGTCCGTTATCAACT
TGAAAAAGTGGCACCGAGTCGGTGCTTTTTTGAATTCGCTAGCTAGGTCTTGAAAGGAGTGGGAATTGGC
TCCGGTGCCCGTCAGTGGGCAGAGCGCACATCGCCCACAGTCCCCGAGAAGTTGGGGGGAGGGGTCGGCA
ATTGATCCGGTGCCTAGAGAAGGTGGCGCGGGGTAAACTGGGAAAGTGATGTCGTGTACTGGCTCCGCCT
TTTTCCCGAGGGTGGGGGAGAACCGTATATAAGTGCAGTAGTCGCCGTGAACGTTCTTTTTCGCAACGGG
TTTGCCGCCAGAACACAGGACCGGTTCTAGAGCGCTGCCACCATGGACAAGAAGTACAGCATCGGCCTGG
ACATCGGCACCAACTCTGTGGGCTGGGCCGTGATCACCGACGAGTACAAGGTGCCCAGCAAGAAATTCAA
GGTGCTGGGCAACACCGACCGGCACAGCATCAAGAAGAACCTGATCGGAGCCCTGCTGTTCGACAGCGGC
GAAACAGCCGAGGCCACCCGGCTGAAGAGAACCGCCAGAAGAAGATACACCAGACGGAAGAACCGGATCT
GCTATCTGCAAGAGATCTTCAGCAACGAGATGGCCAAGGTGGACGACAGCTTCTTCCACAGACTGGAAGA
GTCCTTCCTGGTGGAAGAGGATAAGAAGCACGAGCGGCACCCCATCTTCGGCAACATCGTGGACGAGGTG
GCCTACCACGAGAAGTACCCCACCATCTACCACCTGAGAAAGAAACTGGTGGACAGCACCGACAAGGCCG
ACCTGCGGCTGATCTATCTGGCCCTGGCCCACATGATCAAGTTCCGGGGCCACTTCCTGATCGAGGGCGA
CCTGAACCCCGACAACAGCGACGTGGACAAGCTGTTCATCCAGCTGGTGCAGACCTACAACCAGCTGTTC
GAGGAAAACCCCATCAACGCCAGCGGCGTGGACGCCAAGGCCATCCTGTCTGCCAGACTGAGCAAGAGCA
GACGGCTGGAAAATCTGATCGCCCAGCTGCCCGGCGAGAAGAAGAATGGCCTGTTCGGAAACCTGATTGC
CCTGAGCCTGGGCCTGACCCCCAACTTCAAGAGCAACTTCGACCTGGCCGAGGATGCCAAACTGCAGCTG
AGCAAGGACACCTACGACGACGACCTGGACAACCTGCTGGCCCAGATCGGCGACCAGTACGCCGACCTGT
TTCTGGCCGCCAAGAACCTGTCCGACGCCATCCTGCTGAGCGACATCCTGAGAGTGAACACCGAGATCAC
CAAGGCCCCCCTGAGCGCCTCTATGATCAAGAGATACGACGAGCACCACCAGGACCTGACCCTGCTGAAA
GCTCTCGTGCGGCAGCAGCTGCCTGAGAAGTACAAAGAGATTTTCTTCGACCAGAGCAAGAACGGCTACG
CCGGCTACATTGACGGCGGAGCCAGCCAGGAAGAGTTCTACAAGTTCATCAAGCCCATCCTGGAAAAGAT
GGACGGCACCGAGGAACTGCTCGTGAAGCTGAACAGAGAGGACCTGCTGCGGAAGCAGCGGACCTTCGAC
AACGGCAGCATCCCCCACCAGATCCACCTGGGAGAGCTGCACGCCATTCTGCGGCGGCAGGAAGATTTTT
ACCCATTCCTGAAGGACAACCGGGAAAAGATCGAGAAGATCCTGACCTTCCGCATCCCCTACTACGTGGG
CCCTCTGGCCAGGGGAAACAGCAGATTCGCCTGGATGACCAGAAAGAGCGAGGAAACCATCACCCCCTGG
AACTTCGAGGAAGTGGTGGACAAGGGCGCTTCCGCCCAGAGCTTCATCGAGCGGATGACCAACTTCGATA
AGAACCTGCCCAACGAGAAGGTGCTGCCCAAGCACAGCCTGCTGTACGAGTACTTCACCGTGTATAACGA
GCTGACCAAAGTGAAATACGTGACCGAGGGAATGAGAAAGCCCGCCTTCCTGAGCGGCGAGCAGAAAAAG
GCCATCGTGGACCTGCTGTTCAAGACCAACCGGAAAGTGACCGTGAAGCAGCTGAAAGAGGACTACTTCA
AGAAAATCGAGTGCTTCGACTCCGTGGAAATCTCCGGCGTGGAAGATCGGTTCAACGCCTCCCTGGGCAC
ATACCACGATCTGCTGAAAATTATCAAGGACAAGGACTTCCTGGACAATGAGGAAAACGAGGACATTCTG
GAAGATATCGTGCTGACCCTGACACTGTTTGAGGACAGAGAGATGATCGAGGAACGGCTGAAAACCTATG
CCCACCTGTTCGACGACAAAGTGATGAAGCAGCTGAAGCGGCGGAGATACACCGGCTGGGGCAGGCTGAG
CCGGAAGCTGATCAACGGCATCCGGGACAAGCAGTCCGGCAAGACAATCCTGGATTTCCTGAAGTCCGAC
GGCTTCGCCAACAGAAACTTCATGCAGCTGATCCACGACGACAGCCTGACCTTTAAAGAGGACATCCAGA
AAGCCCAGGTGTCCGGCCAGGGCGATAGCCTGCACGAGCACATTGCCAATCTGGCCGGCAGCCCCGCCAT
TAAGAAGGGCATCCTGCAGACAGTGAAGGTGGTGGACGAGCTCGTGAAAGTGATGGGCCGGCACAAGCCC
GAGAACATCGTGATCGAAATGGCCAGAGAGAACCAGACCACCCAGAAGGGACAGAAGAACAGCCGCGAGA
GAATGAAGCGGATCGAAGAGGGCATCAAAGAGCTGGGCAGCCAGATCCTGAAAGAACACCCCGTGGAAAA
CACCCAGCTGCAGAACGAGAAGCTGTACCTGTACTACCTGCAGAATGGGCGGGATATGTACGTGGACCAG
GAACTGGACATCAACCGGCTGTCCGACTACGATGTGGACCATATCGTGCCTCAGAGCTTTCTGAAGGACG
ACTCCATCGACAACAAGGTGCTGACCAGAAGCGACAAGAACCGGGGCAAGAGCGACAACGTGCCCTCCGA
AGAGGTCGTGAAGAAGATGAAGAACTACTGGCGGCAGCTGCTGAACGCCAAGCTGATTACCCAGAGAAAG
TTCGACAATCTGACCAAGGCCGAGAGAGGCGGCCTGAGCGAACTGGATAAGGCCGGCTTCATCAAGAGAC
AGCTGGTGGAAACCCGGCAGATCACAAAGCACGTGGCACAGATCCTGGACTCCCGGATGAACACTAAGTA
CGACGAGAATGACAAGCTGATCCGGGAAGTGAAAGTGATCACCCTGAAGTCCAAGCTGGTGTCCGATTTC
CGGAAGGATTTCCAGTTTTACAAAGTGCGCGAGATCAACAACTACCACCACGCCCACGACGCCTACCTGA
ACGCCGTCGTGGGAACCGCCCTGATCAAAAAGTACCCTAAGCTGGAAAGCGAGTTCGTGTACGGCGACTA
CAAGGTGTACGACGTGCGGAAGATGATCGCCAAGAGCGAGCAGGAAATCGGCAAGGCTACCGCCAAGTAC
TTCTTCTACAGCAACATCATGAACTTTTTCAAGACCGAGATTACCCTGGCCAACGGCGAGATCCGGAAGC
GGCCTCTGATCGAGACAAACGGCGAAACCGGGGAGATCGTGTGGGATAAGGGCCGGGATTTTGCCACCGT
GCGGAAAGTGCTGAGCATGCCCCAAGTGAATATCGTGAAAAAGACCGAGGTGCAGACAGGCGGCTTCAGC
AAAGAGTCTATCCTGCCCAAGAGGAACAGCGATAAGCTGATCGCCAGAAAGAAGGACTGGGACCCTAAGA
AGTACGGCGGCTTCGACAGCCCCACCGTGGCCTATTCTGTGCTGGTGGTGGCCAAAGTGGAAAAGGGCAA
GTCCAAGAAACTGAAGAGTGTGAAAGAGCTGCTGGGGATCACCATCATGGAAAGAAGCAGCTTCGAGAAG
AATCCCATCGACTTTCTGGAAGCCAAGGGCTACAAAGAAGTGAAAAAGGACCTGATCATCAAGCTGCCTA
AGTACTCCCTGTTCGAGCTGGAAAACGGCCGGAAGAGAATGCTGGCCTCTGCCGGCGAACTGCAGAAGGG
AAACGAACTGGCCCTGCCCTCCAAATATGTGAACTTCCTGTACCTGGCCAGCCACTATGAGAAGCTGAAG
GGCTCCCCCGAGGATAATGAGCAGAAACAGCTGTTTGTGGAACAGCACAAGCACTACCTGGACGAGATCA
TCGAGCAGATCAGCGAGTTCTCCAAGAGAGTGATCCTGGCCGACGCTAATCTGGACAAAGTGCTGTCCGC
CTACAACAAGCACCGGGATAAGCCCATCAGAGAGCAGGCCGAGAATATCATCCACCTGTTTACCCTGACC
AATCTGGGAGCCCCTGCCGCCTTCAAGTACTTTGACACCACCATCGACCGGAAGAGGTACACCAGCACCA
AAGAGGTGCTGGACGCCACCCTGATCCACCAGAGCATCACCGGCCTGTACGAGACACGGATCGACCTGTC
TCAGCTGGGAGGCGACAAGCGACCTGCCGCCACAAAGAAGGCTGGACAGGCTAAGAAGAAGAAAGATTAC
AAAGACGATGACGATAAGGGATCCGGCGCAACAAACTTCTCTCTGCTGAAACAAGCCGGAGATGTCGAAG
AGAATCCTGGACCGATGGCCAAGCCTTTGTCTCAAGAAGAATCCACCCTCATTGAAAGAGCAACGGCTAC
AATCAACAGCATCCCCATCTCTGAAGACTACAGCGTCGCCAGCGCAGCTCTCTCTAGCGACGGCCGCATC
TTCACTGGTGTCAATGTATATCATTTTACTGGGGGACCTTGTGCAGAACTCGTGGTGCTGGGCACTGCTG
CTGCTGCGGCAGCTGGCAACCTGACTTGTATCGTCGCGATCGGAAATGAGAACAGGGGCATCTTGAGCCC
CTGCGGACGGTGCCGACAGGTGCTTCTCGATCTGCATCCTGGGATCAAAGCCATAGTGAAGGACAGTGAT
GGACAGCCGACGGCAGTTGGGATTCGTGAATTGCTGCCCTCTGGTTATGTGTGGGAGGGCTAAGAATTCG
ATATCAAGCTTATCGGTAATCAACCTCTGGATTACAAAATTTGTGAAAGATTGACTGGTATTCTTAACTA
TGTTGCTCCTTTTACGCTATGTGGATACGCTGCTTTAATGCCTTTGTATCATGCTATTGCTTCCCGTATG
GCTTTCATTTTCTCCTCCTTGTATAAATCCTGGTTGCTGTCTCTTTATGAGGAGTTGTGGCCCGTTGTCA
GGCAACGTGGCGTGGTGTGCACTGTGTTTGCTGACGCAACCCCCACTGGTTGGGGCATTGCCACCACCTG
TCAGCTCCTTTCCGGGACTTTCGCTTTCCCCCTCCCTATTGCCACGGCGGAACTCATCGCCGCCTGCCTT
GCCCGCTGCTGGACAGGGGCTCGGCTGTTGGGCACTGACAATTCCGTGGTGTTGTCGGGGAAATCATCGT
CCTTTCCTTGGCTGCTCGCCTGTGTTGCCACCTGGATTCTGCGCGGGACGTCCTTCTGCTACGTCCCTTC
GGCCCTCAATCCAGCGGACCTTCCTTCCCGCGGCCTGCTGCCGGCTCTGCGGCCTCTTCCGCGTCTTCGC
CTTCGCCCTCAGACGAGTCGGATCTCCCTTTGGGCCGCCTCCCCGCGTCGACTTTAAGACCAATGACTTA
CAAGGCAGCTGTAGATCTTAGCCACTTTTTAAAAGAAAAGGGGGGACTGGAAGGGCTAATTCACTCCCAA
CGAAGACAAGATCTGCTTTTTGCTTGTACTGGGTCTCTCTGGTTAGACCAGATCTGAGCCTGGGAGCTCT
CTGGCTAACTAGGGAACCCACTGCTTAAGCCTCAATAAAGCTTGCCTTGAGTGCTTCAAGTAGTGTGTGC
CCGTCTGTTGTGTGACTCTGGTAACTAGAGATCCCTCAGACCCTTTTAGTCAGTGTGGAAAATCTCTAGC
AGGGCCCGTTTAAACCCGCTGATCAGCCTCGACTGTGCCTTCTAGTTGCCAGCCATCTGTTGTTTGCCCC
TCCCCCGTGCCTTCCTTGACCCTGGAAGGTGCCACTCCCACTGTCCTTTCCTAATAAAATGAGGAAATTG
CATCGCATTGTCTGAGTAGGTGTCATTCTATTCTGGGGGGTGGGGTGGGGCAGGACAGCAAGGGGGAGGA
TTGGGAAGACAATAGCAGGCATGCTGGGGATGCGGTGGGCTCTATGGCTTCTGAGGCGGAAAGAACCAGC
TGGGGCTCTAGGGGGTATCCCC
[124 nt withheld, positions 8493-8616]
C
[91 nt withheld, positions 8618-8708]
A
[49 nt withheld, positions 8710-8758]
CCTTTGACGTTGGAGTCCACGTTCTTT
[37 nt withheld, positions 8786-8822]
ACCCTATCTCGGTCTATTCTTTTGATTTATAAGGGATTTTGCCGATTTCGGCCTATTGGTTAAAAAATGA
GCTGATTTAACAAAAATTTAACGCGAATTAATTCTGTGGAATGTGTGTCAGTTAGGGTGTGGAAAGTCCC
CAGGCTCCCCAGCAGGCAGAAGTATGCAAAGCATGCATCTCAATTAGTCAGCAACCAGGTGTGGAAAGTC
CCCAGGCTCCCCAGCAGGCAGAAGTATGCAAAGCATGCATCTCAATTAGTCAGCAACCATAGTCCCGCCC
CTAACTCCGCCCATCCCGCCCCTAACTCCGCCCAGTTCCGCCCATTCTCCGCCCCATGGCTGACTAATTT
TTTTTATTTATGCAGAGGCCGAGGCCGCCTCTGCCTCTGAGCTATTCCAGAAGTAGTGAGGAGGCTTTTT
TGGAGGCCTAGGCTTTTGCAAAAAGCTCCCGGGAGCTTGTATATCCATTTTCGGATCTGATCAGCACGTG
TTGACAATTAATCATCGGCATAGTATATCGGCATAGTATAATACGACAAGGTGAGGAACTAAACCATGGC
CAAGTTGACCAGTGCCGTTCCGGTGCTCACCGCGCGCGACGTCGCCGGAGCGGTCGAGTTCTGGACCGAC
CGGCTCGGGTTCTCCCGGGACTTCGTGGAGGACGACTTCGCCGGTGTGGTCCGGGACGACGTGACCCTGT
TCATCAGCGCGGTCCAGGACCAGGTGGTGCCGGACAACACCCTGGCCTGGGTGTGGGTGCGCGGCCTGGA
CGAGCTGTACGCCGAGTGGTCGGAGGTCGTGTCCACGAACTTCCGGGACGCCTCCGGGCCGGCCATGACC
GAGATCGGCGAGCAGCCGTGGGGGCGGGAGTTCGCCCTGCGCGACCCGGCCGGCAACTGCGTGCACTTCG
TGGCCGAGGAGCAGGACTGACACGTGCTACGAGATTTCGATTCCACCGCCGCCTTCTATGAAAGGTTGGG
CTTCGGAATCGTTTTCCGGGACGCCGGCTGGATGATCCTCCAGCGCGGGGATCTCATGCTGGAGTTCTTC
GCCCACCCCAACTTGTTTATTGCAGCTTATAATGGTTACAAATAAAGCAATAGCATCACAAATTTCACAA
ATAAAGCATTTTTTTCACTGCATTCTAGTTGTGGTTTGTCCAAACTCATCAATGTATCTTATCATGTCTG
TATACCGTCGACCTCTAGCTAGAGCTTGGCGTAATCATGGTCATAGCTGTTTCCTGTGTGAAATTGTTAT
CCGCTCACAATTCCACACAACATACGAGCCGGAAGCATAAAGTGTAAAGCCTGGGGTGCCTAATGAGTGA
GCTAACTCACATTAATTGCGTTGCGCTCACTGCCCGCTTTCCAGTCGGGAAACCTGTCGTGCCAGCTGCA
TTAATGAATCGGCCAACGCGCGGGGAGAGGCGGTTTGCGTATTGGGCGCTCTTCCGCTTCCTCGCTCACT
GACTCGCTGCGCTCGGTCGTTCGGCTGCGGCGAGCGGTATCAGCTCACTCAAAGGCGGTAATACGGTTAT
CCACAGAATCAGGGGATAACGCAGGAAAGAACATGTGAGCAAAAGGCCAGCAAAAGGCCAGGAACCGTAA
AAAGGCCGCGTTGCTGGCGTTTTTCCATAGGCTCCGCCCCCCTGACGAGCATCACAAAAATCGACGCTCA
AGTCAGAGGTGGCGAAACCCGACAGGACTATAAAGATACCAGGCGTTTCCCCCTGGAAGCTCCCTCGTGC
GCTCTCCTGTTCCGACCCTGCCGCTTACCGGATACCTGTCCGCCTTTCTCCCTTCGGGAAGCGTGGCGCT
TTCTCATAGCTCACGCTGTAGGTATCTCAGTTCGGTGTAGGTCGTTCGCTCCAAGCTGGGCTGTGTGCAC
GAACCCCCCGTTCAGCCCGACCGCTGCGCCTTATCCGGTAACTATCGTCTTGAGTCCAACCCGGTAAGAC
ACGACTTATCGCCACTGGCAGCAGCCACTGGTAACAGGATTAGCAGAGCGAGGTATGTAGGCGGTGCTAC
AGAGTTCTTGAAGTGGTGGCCTAACTACGGCTACACTAGAAGAACAGTATTTGGTATCTGCGCTCTGCTG
AAGCCAGTTACCTTCGGAAAAAGAGTTGGTAGCTCTTGATCCGGCAAACAAACCACCGCTGGTAGCGGTG
GTTTTTTTGTTTGCAAGCAGCAGATTACGCGCAGAAAAAAAGGATCTCAAGAAGATCCTTTGATCTTTTC
TACGGGGTCTGACGCTCAGTGGAACGAAAACTCACGTTAAGGGATTTTGGTCATGAGATTATCAAAAAGG
ATCTTCACCTAGATCCTTTTAAATTAAAAATGAAGTTTTAAATCAATCTAAAGTATATATGAGTAAACTT
GGTCTGACAGTTACCAATGCTTAATCAGTGAGGCACCTATCTCAGCGATCTGTCTATTTCGTTCATCCAT
AGTTGCCTGACTCCCCGTCGTGTAGATAACTACGATACGGGAGGGCTTACCATCTGGCCCCAGTGCTGCA
ATGATACCGCGAGACCCACGCTCACCGGCTCCAGATTTATCAGCAATAAACCAGCCAGCCGGAAGGGCCG
AGCGCAGAAGTGGTCCTGCAACTTTATCCGCCTCCATCCAGTCTATTAATTGTTGCCGGGAAGCTAGAGT
AAGTAGTTCGCCAGTTAATAGTTTGCGCAACGTTGTTGCCATTGCTACAGGCATCGTGGTGTCACGCTCG
TCGTTTGGTATGGCTTCATTCAGCTCCGGTTCCCAACGATCAAGGCGAGTTACATGATCCCCCATGTTGT
GCAAAAAAGCGGTTAGCTCCTTCGGTCCTCCGATCGTTGTCAGAAGTAAGTTGGCCGCAGTGTTATCACT
CATGGTTATGGCAGCACTGCATAATTCTCTTACTGTCATGCCATCCGTAAGATGCTTTTCTGTGACTGGT
GAGTACTCAACCAAGTCATTCTGAGAATAGTGTATGCGGCGACCGAGTTGCTCTTGCCCGGCGTCAATAC
GGGATAATACCGCGCCACATAGCAGAACTTTAAAAGTGCTCATCATTGGAAAACGTTCTTCGGGGCGAAA
ACTCTCAAGGATCTTACCGCTGTTGAGATCCAGTTCGATGTAACCCACTCGTGCACCCAACTGATCTTCA
GCATCTTTTACTTTCACCAGCGTTTCTGGGTGAGCAAAAACAGGAAGGCAAAATGCCGCAAAAAAGGGAA
TAAGGGCGACACGGAAATGTTGAATACTCATACTCTTCCTTTTTCAATATTATTGAAGCATTTATCAGGG
TTATTGTCTCATGAGCGGATACATATTTGAATGTATTTAGAAAAATAAACAAATAGGGGTTCCGCGCACA
TTTCCCCGAAAAGTGCCACCTGACGTCGACGGATCGGGAGATCTCCCGATCCCCTATGGTGCACTCTCAG
TACAATCTGCTCTGATGCCGCATAGTTAAGCCAGTATCTGCTCCCTGCTTGTGTGTTGGAGGTCGCTGAG
TAGTGCGCGAGCAAAATTTAAGCTACAACAAGGCAAGGCTTGACCGACAATTGCATGAAGAATCTGCTTA
GGGTTAGGCGTTTTGCGCTGCTTCGCGATGTACGGGCCAGATATACGCGTTGACATTGATTATTGACTAG
TTATTAATAGTAATCAATTACGGGGTCATTAGTTCATAGCCCATATATGGAGTTCCGCGTTACATAACTT
ACGGTAAATGGCCCGCCTGGCTGACCGCCCAACGACCCCCGCCCATTGACGTCAATAATGACGTATGTTC
CCATAGTAACGCCAATAGGGACTTTCCATTGACGTCAATGGGTGGAGTATTTACGGTAAACTGCCCACTT
GGCAGTACATCAAGTGTATCATATGCCAAGTACGCCCCCTATTGACGTCAATGACGGTAAATGGCCCGCC
TGGCATTATGCCCAGTACATGACCTTATGGGACTTTCCTACTTGGCAGTACATCTACGTATTAGTCATCG
CTATTACCATGG
Features (pLannotate 1.2.2; 34 found; start..end, strand, type, name):
    217..397     +  LTR            5' LTR (truncated): truncated 5' long terminal repeat (LTR) from HIV-1
    444..569     +  misc_feature   HIV-1 Ψ: packaging signal of human immunodeficiency virus type 1
    553..916     +  CDS            HIV-1 gag (fragment): gag protein from human immunodeficiency virus 1; gag
   1062..1295    +  misc_feature   RRE: The Rev response element (RRE) of HIV-1 allows for Rev-dependent mRNA export from the nucleus to the cytoplasm.
   1672..1772    +  CDS            Rev (fragment): human immunodeficiency virus 1 (HIV-1) Rev protein; rev; enhances nuclear export of unspliced and incompletely spliced viral mRNAs
   1822..1939    +  misc_feature   cPPT/CTS: central polypurine tract and central termination sequence of HIV-1
   1990..2230    +  promoter       U6 promoter: RNA polymerase III promoter for human U6 snRNA
   2260..2335    +  misc_RNA       gRNA scaffold: guide RNA scaffold for the Streptococcus pyogenes CRISPR/Cas9 system
   2353..2371    +  CDS            small t antigen (fragment): SV40 (simian virus 40) small t antigen
   2397..2608    +  promoter       EF-1α core promoter: core promoter for human elongation factor EF-1α
   2633..6736    +  CDS            Cas9: Cas9 (Csn1) endonuclease from the Streptococcus pyogenes Type II CRISPR/Cas system generates RNA-guided double strand breaks in DNA
   6875..7273    +  CDS            BSD: blasticidin S deaminase; Aspergillus terreus BSD; confers resistance to blasticidin
   7274..7295    +  misc_feature   MCS (fragment): pBluescript multiple cloning site
   7298..7886    +  misc_feature   WPRE: woodchuck hepatitis virus posttranscriptional regulatory element
   7937..7956    +  misc_feature   cPPT/CTS (fragment): central polypurine tract and central termination sequence of HIV-1
   7958..8191    +  LTR            3' LTR (ΔU3): self-inactivating 3' long terminal repeat (LTR) from HIV-1
   8223..8447    +  polyA_signal   bGH poly(A) signal: bovine growth hormone polyadenylation signal
   8451..8472    +  promoter       SV40 promoter (fragment): SV40 enhancer and early promoter
   8493..8921    +  rep_origin     f1 ori (sequence partly withheld): f1 bacteriophage origin of replication; arrow indicates direction of (+) strand synthesis
   8935..9264    +  promoter       SV40 promoter: SV40 enhancer and early promoter
   9312..9359    +  promoter       EM7 promoter: synthetic bacterial promoter&nbsp
   9378..9752    +  CDS            BleoR: antibiotic-binding protein; Sh ble from Streptoalloteichus hindustanus; confers resistance to bleomycin, phleomycin, and Zeocin™
   9762..9887    +  CDS            ble (fragment): BLE_KLEPN - Experimental evidence at protein level: Swiss-Prot protein existence level 1. Binding protein with a strong affinity to the bleomycin family of antibiotics. Binds to CL990; an antimitotic-antibiotic compound. From Klebsiella pneumoniae.
   9882..10003   +  polyA_signal   SV40 poly(A) signal: SV40 polyadenylation signal
  10074..10096   -  protein_bind   lac operator (fragment): The lac repressor binds to the lac operator to inhibit transcription in E. coli. This inhibition can be relieved by adding lactose or isopropyl-β-D-thiogalactopyranoside (IPTG). lac repressor encoded by lacI
  10100..10130   -  promoter       lac promoter: promoter for the E. coli lac operon
  10145..10166   -  protein_bind   CAP binding site: CAP binding activates transcription in the presence of cAMP. E. coli catabolite activator protein
  10179..10271   -  CDS            lacI (fragment): lac repressor; lacI; The lac repressor binds to the lac operator to inhibit transcription in E. coli. This inhibition can be relieved by adding lactose or isopropyl-β-D-thiogalactopyranoside (IPTG).
  10454..11042   -  rep_origin     ori: high-copy-number ColE1/pMB1/pBR322/pUC origin of replication
  11213..12073   -  CDS            AmpR: β-lactamase; bla; confers resistance to ampicillin, carbenicillin, and related antibiotics
  12074..12178   -  promoter       AmpR promoter: bla
  12237..12289   -  misc_feature   bom (fragment): basis of mobility region from pBR322
  12444..12823   +  enhancer       CMV enhancer: human cytomegalovirus immediate early enhancer
  12824..199     +  promoter       CMV promoter (across the origin): human cytomegalovirus (CMV) immediate early promoter
