[The description below was written by a language model from this plasmid's Addgene catalogue record and pLannotate feature annotations shown in this document.]
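Description:
pLentiCRISPR v2-sgL2HGDH-2 is an all-in-one lentiviral CRISPR/Cas9 plasmid built on the lentiCRISPR v2-Blast backbone and designed to knock out the human L2HGDH gene. It is propagated in E. coli through a high-copy ColE1/pUC-type origin with ampicillin selection (AmpR), and an f1 origin is also present. The sequenced record is 12,824 nt. This is shorter than the catalogue backbone size of 14,684 bp, which would fit replacement of a stuffer fragment by the 20-nt guide, although the record does not say so.

The viral portion is a self-inactivating HIV-1 transfer cassette. A CMV enhancer/promoter fused to a truncated 5' LTR drives genomic RNA production in packaging cells, followed by the Ψ packaging signal, a gag fragment, the RRE for Rev-dependent nuclear export and the cPPT/CTS. The WPRE and a ΔU3 3' LTR close the cassette, with a bGH polyadenylation signal downstream.

Between these elements, a human U6 (Pol III) promoter transcribes the L2HGDH-targeting spacer joined to the S. pyogenes gRNA scaffold. An EF-1α core promoter drives S. pyogenes Cas9, and the blasticidin S deaminase gene (BSD) lies downstream of Cas9, allowing blasticidin selection of transduced mammalian cells. The element linking Cas9 and BSD is not annotated in the feature table.

Outside the LTRs, the backbone carries an SV40/EM7-driven BleoR cassette with an SV40 poly(A) signal, which is not packaged into virus. After packaging and transduction, the integrated provirus expresses the nuclease and guide together to make double-strand breaks in L2HGDH. The "-2" in the name suggests it is one of several guides against this gene.
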