Addgene plasmid #230084: pLentiCRISPR v2-sgL2HGDH-2
Purpose: Crispr knock out human L2HGDH gene
Depositing lab: Xingguo Zhu. Depositing organization: Augusta University. Publication: Transsulfuration pathway activation attenuates oxidative stress and ferroptosis in sickle primary erythroblasts and transgenic mice. Xi C, Pang J, Xue W, Cui Y, Jiang N, Zhi W, Shi H, Horuzsko A, Pace BS, Zhu X. Commun Biol. 2025 Jan 6;8(1):15. doi: 10.1038/s42003-024-07424-7. PubMed 39762627.
Backbone
  Vector backbone: lentiCRISPR v2-Blast
  Backbone manufacturer: Addgene
  Backbone size w/o insert (bp): 14684
  Vector type: Mammalian Expression, Lentiviral, CRISPR
  Selectable markers: Blasticidin
Growth in bacteria
  Bacterial resistance: Ampicillin, 100 μg/mL
  Growth temperature: 37°C
  Growth strain: NEB Stable
  Copy number: High Copy
Gene/Insert
  Gene/Insert name: L2HGDH
  gRNA/shRNA sequence: CACCAGACTGGACATAACAG
  Species: H. sapiens (human)
  Insert size (bp): 20
  Entrez Gene: L2HGDH (a.k.a. DURANIN, FLJ12618, C14orf160)
  Cloning method: Gene Synthesis
  Sequencing primers: 5′ common; 3′ common
Terms and licenses: Academic/Nonprofit Terms; Industry Terms: Not Available to Industry
How to cite: pLentiCRISPR v2-sgL2HGDH-2 was a gift from Xingguo Zhu (Addgene plasmid # 230084 ; http://n2t.net/addgene:230084 ; RRID:Addgene_230084)
